>Addgene plasmid #160656 | pcI-ts,ind+-(NSP8) | addgene full sequence | sequence record 317306 | Addgene NGS Result
CATATGGCTATAGCATCTGAATTTTCAAGTCTACCCAGTTATGCGGCGTTTGCTACCGCCCAAGAGGCGT
ACGAGCAGGCGGTTGCTAATGGTGATTCTGAAGTCGTGCTGAAGAAACTGAAAAAGTCCCTGAACGTGGC
CAAATCCGAGTTCGATCGTGACGCCGCTATGCAACGTAAATTGGAAAAAATGGCGGACCAGGCTATGACC
CAGATGTACAAGCAGGCACGTTCTGAAGATAAGCGCGCGAAAGTTACCAGCGCAATGCAAACCATGCTGT
TCACGATGCTGCGTAAGCTGGACAACGATGCGTTGAACAACATCATCAATAATGCAAGAGACGGTTGTGT
TCCGTTGAACATTATTCCGTTGACCACCGCGGCGAAACTTATGGTCGTGATCCCGGATTATAATACCTAC
AAGAACACGTGCGACGGCACCACGTTTACCTATGCGAGCGCGTTATGGGAAATTCAACAAGTTGTTGACG
CAGACAGCAAGATCGTGCAGCTGAGCGAGATCAGCATGGATAACAGCCCGAATCTGGCATGGCCACTGAT
TGTGACTGCTCTCCGCGCGAACTCGGCCGTAAAACTGCAGTAAGAATTCATGCAGTAGGGAACTGCCAGG
CATCAAATAAAACGAAAGGCTCAGTCGAAAGACTGGGCCTTTCGTTTTATCTGTTGTTTGTCGGTGAACG
CTCTCCTGAGTAGGACAAATCCGCCGGGAGCGGATTTGAACGTTGCGAAGCAACGGCCCGGAGGGTGGCG
GGCAGGACGCCCGCCATAAACTGCCAGGCATCAAATTAAGCAGAAGGCCATCCTGACGGATGGCCTTTTT
GCGTTTCTACAAACTCTTTTGTTTATTTTTCTAAATACATTCAAATATGTATCCGCTCATGAGACAATAG
ATCTAAGCTTGGCGTAATCATGGTCATAGCTGTTTCCTGTGTGAAATTGTTATCCGCTCACAATTCCACA
CAACATACGAGCCGGAAGCATAAAGTGTAAAGCCTGGGGTGCCTAATGAGTGAGCTAACTCACATTAATT
GCGTTGCGCTCACTGCCCGCTTTCCAGTCGGGAAACCTGTCGTGCCAGCTGCATTAATGAATCGGCCAAC
GCGCGGGGAGAGGCGGTTTGCGTATTGGGCGCTCTTCCGCTTCCTCGCTCACTGACTCGCTGCGCTCGGT
CGTTCGGCTGCGGCGAGCGGTATCAGCTCACTCAAAGGCGGTAATACGGTTATCCACAGAATCAGGGGAT
AACGCAGGAAAGAACATGTGAGCAAAAGGCCAGCAAAAGGCCAGGAACCGTAAAAAGGCCGCGTTGCTGG
CGTTTTTCCATAGGCTCCGCCCCCCTGACGAGCATCACAAAAATCGACGCTCAAGTCAGAGGTGGCGAAA
CCCGACAGGACTATAAAGATACCAGGCGTTTCCCCCTGGAAGCTCCCTCGTGCGCTCTCCTGTTCCGACC
CTGCCGCTTACCGGATACCTGTCCGCCTTTCTCCCTTCGGGAAGCGTGGCGCTTTCTCATAGCTCACGCT
GTAGGTATCTCAGTTCGGTGTAGGTCGTTCGCTCCAAGCTGGGCTGTGTGCACGAACCCCCCGTTCAGCC
CGACCGCTGCGCCTTATCCGGTAACTATCGTCTTGAGTCCAACCCGGTAAGACACGACTTATCGCCACTG
GCAGCAGCCACTGGTAACAGGATTAGCAGAGCGAGGTATGTAGGCGGTGCTACAGAGTTCTTGAAGTGGT
GGCCTAACTACGGCTACACTAGAAGAACAGTATTTGGTATCTGCGCTCTGCTGAAGCCAGTTACCTTCGG
AAAAAGAGTTGGTAGCTCTTGATCCGGCAAACAAACCACCGCTGGTAGCGGTGGTTTTTTTGTTTGCAAG
CAGCAGATTACGCGCAGAAAAAAAGGATCTCAAGAAGATCCTTTGATCTTTTCTACGGGGTCTGACGCTC
AGTGGAACGAAAACTCACGTTAAGGGATTTTGGTCATGAGATTATCAAAAAGGATCTTCACCTAGATCCT
TTTAAATTAAAAATGAAGTTTTAAATCAATCTAAAGTATATATGAGTAAACTTGGTCTGACAGTTACCAA
TGCTTAATCAGTGAGGCACCTATCTCAGCGATCTGTCTATTTCGTTCATCCATAGTTGCCTGACTCCCCG
TCGTGTAGATAACTACGATACGGGAGGGCTTACCATCTGGCCCCAGTGCTGCAATGATACCGCGAGACCC
ACGCTCACCGGCTCCAGATTTATCAGCAATAAACCAGCCAGCCGGAAGGGCCGAGCGCAGAAGTGGTCCT
GCAACTTTATCCGCCTCCATCCAGTCTATTAATTGTTGCCGGGAAGCTAGAGTAAGTAGTTCGCCAGTTA
ATAGTTTGCGCAACGTTGTTGCCATTGCTACAGGCATCGTGGTGTCACGCTCGTCGTTTGGTATGGCTTC
ATTCAGCTCCGGTTCCCAACGATCAAGGCGAGTTACATGATCCCCCATGTTGTGCAAAAAAGCGGTTAGC
TCCTTCGGTCCTCCGATCGTTGTCAGAAGTAAGTTGGCCGCAGTGTTATCACTCATGGTTATGGCAGCAC
TGCATAATTCTCTTACTGTCATGCCATCCGTAAGATGCTTTTCTGTGACTGGTGAGTACTCAACCAAGTC
ATTCTGAGAATAGTGTATGCGGCGACCGAGTTGCTCTTGCCCGGCGTCAACACGGGATAATACCGCGCCA
CATAGCAGAACTTTAAAAGTGCTCATCATTGGAAAACGTTCTTCGGGGCGAAAACTCTCAAGGATCTTAC
CGCTGTTGAGATCCAGTTCGATGTAACCCACTCGTGCACCCAACTGATCTTCAGCATCTTTTACTTTCAC
CAGCGTTTCTGGGTGAGCAAAAACAGGAAGGCAAAATGCCGCAAAAAAGGGAATAAGGGCGACACGGAAA
TGTTGAATACTCATACTCTTCCTTTTTCAATATTATGTAAGCAGACAGTTTTATTGTTCATGATGATATA
TTTTTATCTTGTGCAATGTAACATCAGAGATTTTGAGACACAACGTGGCTTTGTTGAATAAATCGAACTT
TTGCTGAGTTGACTCCCCGCGCGGACATTAATTGCGTTGCGCTCACTGCCCGCTTTCCAGTCGGGAAACC
TGTCGTGCCAGCTGCATTAATGAATCGGCCAACGCGCGGGGAGAGGCGGTTTGCGTATTGGGCGCCATAG
ACGTCTTTGAATTGTTATCAGCTATGCGCCGACCAGAACACCTTGCCGATCAGCCAAACGTCTCTTCAGG
CCACTGACTAGCGATAACTTTCCCCACAACGGAACAACTCTCATTGCATGGGATCATTGGGTACTGTGGG
TTTAGTGGTTGTAAAAACACCTGACCGCTATCCCTGATCAGTTTCTTGAAGGTAAACTCATCACCCCCAA
GTCTGGCTATGCAGAAATCACCTGGCTCAACAGCCTGCTCAGGGTCAACGAGAATTAACATTCCGTCAGG
AAAGCTTGGCTTGGAGCCTGTTGGTGCGGTCATGGAATTACCTTCAACCTCAAGCCAGAATGCAGAATCA
CTGGCTTTTTTGGTTGTGCTTACCCATCTCTCCGCATCACCTTTGGTAAAGGTTCTAAGCTCAGGTGAGA
ACATCCCTGCCTGAACATGAGAAAAAACAGGGTACTCATACTCACTTCTAAGTGACGGCTGCATACTAAC
CGCTTCATACATCTCGTAGATTTCTCTGGCGATTGAAGGGCTAAATTCTTCAACGCTAACTTTGAGAATT
TTTGTAAGCAATGCGGCGTTATAAGCATTTAATGCATTGATGCCATTAAATAAAGCACCAACGCCTGACT
GCCCCATCCCCATCTTGTCTGCGACAGATTCCTGGGATAAGCCAAGTTCATTTTTCTTTTTTTCATAAAT
TGCTTTAAGGCGACGTGCGTCCTCAAGCTGCTCTTGTGTTAATGGTTTCTTTTTTGTGCTCATACGTTAA
ATCTATCACCGCAAGGGATAAATATCTAACACCGTGCGTGTTGACTATTTTACCTCTGGCGGTGATAATG
GTTGCATGTACTAAGGAGGTT
Features (pLannotate 1.2.2; 13 found; start..end, strand, type, name):
      7..600     +  CDS            R1A_SARS2 (fragment): Experimental evidence at protein level: Swiss-Prot protein existence level 1. [Non-structural protein 10]: Plays a pivotal role in viral transcription by stimulating both nsp14 3'-5' exoribonuclease and nsp16 2'-O-methyltransferase activities. Therefore plays an essential role in viral mRNAs cap methylation. From Severe acute respiratory syndrome coronavirus 2 (2019-nCoV) (SARS-CoV-2).
    634..720     +  terminator     rrnB T1 terminator: Escherichia coli rrnB; transcription terminator T1 from the E. coli rrnB gene
    812..839     +  terminator     rrnB T2 terminator: transcription terminator T2 from the E. coli rrnB gene
    858..909     +  promoter       AmpR promoter (fragment): bla
    957..973     -  protein_bind   lac operator: The lac repressor binds to the lac operator to inhibit transcription in E. coli. This inhibition can be relieved by adding lactose or isopropyl-β-D-thiogalactopyranoside (IPTG). lac repressor encoded by lacI
    981..1011    -  promoter       lac promoter: promoter for the E. coli lac operon
   1026..1047    -  protein_bind   CAP binding site: CAP binding activates transcription in the presence of cAMP. E. coli catabolite activator protein
   1060..1152    -  CDS            lacI (fragment): lac repressor; lacI; The lac repressor binds to the lac operator to inhibit transcription in E. coli. This inhibition can be relieved by adding lactose or isopropyl-β-D-thiogalactopyranoside (IPTG).
   1335..1923    -  rep_origin     ori: high-copy-number ColE1/pMB1/pBR322/pUC origin of replication
   2094..2954    -  CDS            AmpR: β-lactamase; bla; confers resistance to ampicillin, carbenicillin, and related antibiotics
   2955..2976    -  promoter       AmpR promoter (fragment): bla
   3123..3217    -  CDS            lacI (fragment): lac repressor; lacI; The lac repressor binds to the lac operator to inhibit transcription in E. coli. This inhibition can be relieved by adding lactose or isopropyl-β-D-thiogalactopyranoside (IPTG).
   3270..3983    -  CDS            λ repressor (ts): temperature-sensitive variant of the phage λ repressor; cIts; thermosensitivity is conferred by the A67T mutation
