[The description below was written by a language model from this plasmid's Addgene catalogue record and pLannotate feature annotations shown in this document.]
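Description:
pcI-ts,ind+-(NSP8) is a high-copy bacterial expression plasmid of about 4.1 kb that produces SARS-CoV-2 non-structural protein 8 (NSP8) in E. coli. It replicates from a ColE1/pUC-type origin and is selected with ampicillin through the β-lactamase (AmpR) gene. The roughly 600 bp insert is a synthetic, codon-optimized NSP8 coding sequence. The automated annotation matches it to a fragment of the SARS-CoV-2 replicase polyprotein 1a. The functional text attached to that match describes nsp10, a generic note carried over from the polyprotein entry, so the catalogue's identification of the insert as NSP8 should be taken as correct. No affinity tag is annotated or mentioned. The open reading frame is followed by the rrnB T1 and T2 transcription terminators.

The backbone carries a temperature-sensitive allele of the phage λ cI repressor, with thermosensitivity conferred by the A67T substitution. The "ind+" in the name indicates that the repressor also remains sensitive to SOS-induced inactivation. This fits the record's statement that expression is induced either by a higher growth temperature or by adding nalidixic acid, a DNA-damaging agent that triggers the SOS response, while the plasmid is kept repressed at a lower temperature. The promoter driving NSP8 is not annotated in the feature table or stated in the record. It is presumably a λ promoter controlled by cI, but this is an inference. The lac promoter, lac operator, CAP site and short lacI fragments appear to be remnants of the parental vector rather than functional control elements. The associated publication concerns remdesivir as a substrate of the viral RNA-dependent RNA polymerase, which suggests the plasmid was used to produce recombinant NSP8 for biochemical studies of that enzyme.
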