Addgene plasmid #160656: pcI-ts,ind+-(NSP8)
Purpose: Expresses codon optimized SARS-CoV-2 NSP8 in E. coli
Depositing lab: Kenneth Johnson. Depositing organization: University of Texas at Austin. Publication: Remdesivir Is Effective in Combating COVID-19 because It Is a Better Substrate than ATP for the Viral RNA-Dependent RNA Polymerase. Dangerfield TL, Huang NZ, Johnson KA. iScience. 2020 Nov 28:101849. doi: 10.1016/j.isci.2020.101849. PubMed 33283177.
Backbone
  Vector backbone: pcI-ts,ind+
  Backbone size w/o insert (bp): 3482
  Total vector size (bp): 4082
  Vector type: Bacterial Expression
Growth in bacteria
  Bacterial resistance: Ampicillin, 100 μg/mL
  Growth temperature: 30°C
  Growth strain: DH5alpha
  Growth instructions: Growth at 37C or addition of nalidixic acid induces NSP8 expression
  Copy number: High Copy
Gene/Insert
  Gene/Insert name: SARS-CoV-2 NSP8 (alt name: Severe acute respiratory syndrome coronavirus 2 non-structural protein 8)
  Species: Synthetic
  Insert size (bp): 600
  Entrez Gene: ORF1ab (a.k.a. GU280_gp01)
Resource information
  A portion of this plasmid was derived from a plasmid made by: Codon optimized NSP8 gene was ordered from Genscript.
Terms and licenses: Academic/Nonprofit Terms; Industry Terms
How to cite: pcI-ts,ind+-(NSP8) was a gift from Kenneth Johnson (Addgene plasmid # 160656 ; http://n2t.net/addgene:160656 ; RRID:Addgene_160656)
